>Addgene plasmid #120631 | Smp_064430-Cd4-bio-His | addgene full sequence | sequence record 234394 | Addgene NGS Result
GACATTGATTATTGACTAGTTATTAATAGTAATCAATTACGGGGTCATTAGTTCATAGCCCATATATGGA
GTTCCGCGTTACATAACTTACGGTAAATGGCCCGCCTGGCTGACCGCCCAACGACCCCCGCCCATTGACG
TCAATAATGACGTATGTTCCCATAGTAACGCCAATAGGGACTTTCCATTGACGTCAATGGGTGGAGTATT
TACGGTAAACTGCCCACTTGGCAGTACATCAAGTGTATCATATGCCAAGTCCGCCCCCTATTGACGTCAA
TGACGGTAAATGGCCCGCCTGGCATTATGCCCAGTACATGACCTTACGGGACTTTCCTACTTGGCAGTAC
ATCTACGTATTAGTCATCGCTATTACCATGGTGATGCGGTTTTGGCAGTACACCAATGGGCGTGGATAGC
GGTTTGACTCACGGGGATTTCCAAGTCTCCACCCCATTGACGTCAATGGGAGTTTGTTTTGGCACCAAAA
TCAACGGGACTTTCCAAAATGTCGTAATAACCCCGCCCCGTTGACGCAAATGGGCGGTAGGCGTGTACGG
TGGGAGGTCTATATAAGCAGAGCTCGTTTAGTGAACCGTCAGATCCTCACTCTCTTCCGCATCGCTGTCT
GCGAGGGCCAGCTGTTGGGCTCGCGGTTGAGGACAAACTCTTCGCGGTCTTTCCAGTACTCTTGGATCGG
AAACCCGTCGGCCTCCGAACGGTACTCCGCCACCGAGGGACCTGAGCGAGTCCGCATCGACCGGATCGGA
AAACCTCTCGAGAAAGGCGTCTAACCAGTCACAGTCGCAAGGTAGGCTGAGCACCGTGGCGGGCGGCAGC
GGGTGGCGGTCGGGGTTGTTTCTGGCGGAGGTGCTGCTGATGATGTAATTAAAGTAGGCGGTCTTGAGAC
GGCGGATGGTCGAGGTGAGGTGTGGCAGGCTTGAGATCCAGCTGTTGGGGTGAGTACTCCCTCTCAAAAG
CGGGCATTACTTCTGCGCTAAGATTGTCAGTTTCCAAAAACGAGGAGGATTTGATATTCACCTGGCCCGA
TCTGGCCATACACTTGAGTGACAATGACATCCACTTTGCCTTTCTCTCCACAGGTGTCCACTCCCAGGTC
CAAGTTTGCCACCATGGAGTTTCAGACCCAGGTACTCATGTCCCTGCTGCTCTGCATGTCTGGTGCGGCC
GCCGCTAGACCTCTGACACCTTACCAGAGAAGCTTCACCCCCGCCAAGAACATCAGCTGCGCCCAGTGCG
AGATGAAGCTGGAAGTGGACAAGAGCAAGAGCTTCGTGGAAACCGACATGTACCGGCGGAGATGCCTGGA
CGAGCCCGAGCTGTTCTACAAGCCCTGCATCGTGAACGCCAAGAATACCCCCAGAGGCTGCGCCAAGCTG
ACCACCTACCTGAAAGAACCCGTGGCCAAGGGCAGAGTGAAAGAAGTGACCCTGATGAAGCGGTTCTGCG
CCACAGAGGGCGCCGAGCCCGAAGAGATCAGATGCGTGAACAGAGCCAGCGAGGGCGGCTACAGCGAGCT
GTGTATCTGCGGCACCGACAACTGCAACAGCGCCCCTCAGCTGCTGAAGTCCTCTGGCGCGCCGTCGACC
TCCATCACGGCCTATAAGAGTGAGGGGGAGTCAGCGGAGTTCTCCTTCCCACTCAACCTTGGAGAGGAAA
GCCTGCAGGGAGAGTTGAGATGGAAGGCAGAGAAGGCTCCTTCTTCCCAGTCCTGGATCACCTTCTCCCT
AAAGAACCAAAAGGTGTCTGTGCAGAAGTCTACTAGCAACCCCAAGTTCCAGCTGTCCGAAACGCTCCCA
CTCACCCTTCAGATACCCCAGGTCTCCCTTCAGTTTGCTGGTTCTGGCAACCTGACCCTGACTCTGGACA
GAGGGATACTGTATCAGGAAGTGAACCTGGTGGTGATGAAAGTGACTCAGCCCGACAGCAACACTTTGAC
CTGTGAGGTGATGGGACCCACCTCACCCAAGATGAGACTGATCTTGAAGCAGGAGAATCAGGAGGCCAGG
GTCTCCAGGCAGGAGAAAGTGATTCAAGTGCAGGCCCCTGAAGCAGGGGTGTGGCAATGTCTACTGAGTG
AAGGTGAAGAGGTCAAGATGGACTCCAAGATCCAGGTTTTATCCAAAGGGTTGAATTCCGGCAGCCTGCA
CCACATCCTGGACGCCCAGAAGATGCTGTGGAACCACAGGGACAGGAACCTGCCTCCTCTGGCCCCTCTG
GGCCCCCACCACCATCACCACCATTGAGTCTAGACACGTGATTAATTAAGGATCCCCCGACCTCGACCTC
TGGCTAATAAAGGAAATTTATTTTCATTGCAATAGTGTGTTGGAATTTTTTGTGTCTCTCACTCGGAAGG
ACATATGGGAGGGCAAATCATTTGGTCGAGATCCCTCGGAGATCTCTAGCTAGAGGATCGATCCCCGCCC
CGGACGAACTAAACCTGACTACGACATCTCTGCCCCTTCTTCGCGGGGCAGTGCATGTAATCCCTTCAGT
TGGTTGGTACAACTTGCCAACTGGGCCCTGTTCCACATGTGACACGGGGGGGGACCAAACACAAAGGGGT
TCTCTGACTGTAGTTGACATCCTTATAAATGGATGTGCACATTTGCCAACACTGAGTGGCTTTCATCCTG
GAGCAGACTTTGCAGTCTGTGGACTGCAACACAACATTGCCTTTATGTGTAACTCTTGGCTGAAGCTCTT
ACACCAATGCTGGGGGACATGTACCTCCCAGGGGCCCAGGAAGACTACGGGAGGCTACACCAACGTCAAT
CAGAGGGGCCTGTGTAGCTACCGATAAGCGGACCCTCAAGAGGGCATTAGCAATAGTGTTTATAAGGCCC
CCTTGTTAACCCTAAACGGGTAGCATATGCTTCCCGGGTAGTAGTATATACTATCCAGACTAACCCTAAT
TCAATAGCATATGTTACCCAACGGGAAGCATATGCTATCGAATTAGGGTTAGTAAAAGGGTCCTAAGGAA
CAGCGATATCTCCCACCCCATGAGCTGTCACGGTTTTATTTACATGGGGTCAGGATTCCACGAGGGTAGT
GAACCATTTTAGTCACAAGGGCAGTGGCTGAAGATCAAGGAGCGGGCAGTGAACTCTCCTGAATCTTCGC
CTGCTTCTTCATTCTCCTTCGTTTAGCTAATAGAATAACTGCTGAGTTGTGAACAGTAAGGTGTATGTGA
GGTGCTCGAAAACAAGGTTTCAGGTGACGCCCCCAGAATAAAATTTGGACGGGGGGTTCAGTGGTGGCAT
TGTGCTATGACACCAATATAACCCTCACAAACCCCTTGGGCAATAAATACTAGTGTAGGAATGAAACATT
CTGAATATCTTTAACAATAGAAATCCATGGGGTGGGGACAAGCCGTAAAGACTGGATGTCCATCTCACAC
GAATTTATGGCTATGGGCAACACATAATCCTAGTGCAATATGATACTGGGGTTATTAAGATGTGTCCCAG
GCAGGGACCAAGACAGGTGAACCATGTTGTTACACTCTATTTGTAACAAGGGGAAAGAGAGTGGACGCCG
ACAGCAGCGGACTCCACTGGTTGTCTCTAACACCCCCGAAAATTAAACGGGGCTCCACGCCAATGGGGCC
CATAAACAAAGACAAGTGGCCACTCTTTTTTTTGAAATTGTGGAGTGGGGGCACGCGTCAGCCCCCACAC
GCCGCCCTGCGGTTTTGGACTGTAAAATAAGGGTGTAATAACTTGGCTGATTGTAACCCCGCTAACCACT
GCGGTCAAACCACTTGCCCACAAAACCACTAATGGCACCCCGGGGAATACCTGCATAAGTAGGTGGGCGG
GCCAAGATAGGGGCGCGATTGCTGCGATCTGGAGGACAAATTACACACACTTGCGCCTGAGCGCCAAGCA
CAGGGTTGTTGGTCCTCATATTCACGAGGTCGCTGAGAGCACGGTGGGCTAATGTTGCCATGGGTAGCAT
ATACTACCCAAATATCTGGATAGCATATGCTATCCTAATCTATATCTGGGTAGCATAGGCTATCCTAATC
TATATCTGGGTAGCATATGCTATCCTAATCTATATCTGGGTAGTATATGCTATCCTAATTTATATCTGGG
TAGCATAGGCTATCCTAATCTATATCTGGGTAGCATATGCTATCCTAATCTATATCTGGGTAGTATATGC
TATCCTAATCTGTATCCGGGTAGCATATGCTATCCTAATAGAGATTAGGGTAGTATATGCTATCCTAATT
TATATCTGGGTAGCATATACTACCCAAATATCTGGATAGCATATGCTATCCTAATCTATATCTGGGTAGC
ATATGCTATCCTAATCTATATCTGGGTAGCATAGGCTATCCTAATCTATATCTGGGTAGCATATGCTATC
CTAATCTATATCTGGGTAGTATATGCTATCCTAATTTATATCTGGGTAGCATAGGCTATCCTAATCTATA
TCTGGGTAGCATATGCTATCCTAATCTATATCTGGGTAGTATATGCTATCCTAATCTGTATCCGGGTAGC
ATATGCTATCCTCATGATAAGCTGTCAAACATGAGAATTTTCTTGAAGACGAAAGGGCCTCGTGATACGC
CTATTTTTATAGGTTAATGTCATGATAATAATGGTTTCTTAGACGTCAGGTGGCACTTTTCGGGGAAATG
TGCGCGGAACCCCTATTTGTTTATTTTTCTAAATACATTCAAATATGTATCCGCTCATGAGACAATAACC
CTGATAAATGCTTCAATAATATTGAAAAAGGAAGAGTATGAGTATTCAACATTTCCGTGTCGCCCTTATT
CCCTTTTTTGCGGCATTTTGCCTTCCTGTTTTTGCTCACCCAGAAACGCTGGTGAAAGTAAAAGATGCTG
AAGATCAGTTGGGTGCACGAGTGGGTTACATCGAACTGGATCTCAACAGCGGTAAGATCCTTGAGAGTTT
TCGCCCCGAAGAACGTTTTCCAATGATGAGCACTTTTAAAGTTCTGCTATGTGGCGCGGTATTATCCCGT
GTTGACGCCGGGCAAGAGCAACTCGGTCGCCGCATACACTATTCTCAGAATGACTTGGTTGAGTACTCAC
CAGTCACAGAAAAGCATCTTACGGATGGCATGACAGTAAGAGAATTATGCAGTGCTGCCATAACCATGAG
TGATAACACTGCGGCCAACTTACTTCTGACAACGATCGGAGGACCGAAGGAGCTAACCGCTTTTTTGCAC
AACATGGGGGATCATGTAACTCGCCTTGATCGTTGGGAACCGGAGCTGAATGAAGCCATACCAAACGACG
AGCGTGACACCACGATGCCTGCAGCAATGGCAACAACGTTGCGCAAACTATTAACTGGCGAACTACTTAC
TCTAGCTTCCCGGCAACAATTAATAGACTGGATGGAGGCGGATAAAGTTGCAGGACCACTTCTGCGCTCG
GCCCTTCCGGCTGGCTGGTTTATTGCTGATAAATCTGGAGCCGGTGAGCGTGGGTCTCGCGGTATCATTG
CAGCACTGGGGCCAGATGGTAAGCCCTCCCGTATCGTAGTTATCTACACGACGGGGAGTCAGGCAACTAT
GGATGAACGAAATAGACAGATCGCTGAGATAGGTGCCTCACTGATTAAGCATTGGTAACTGTCAGACCAA
GTTTACTCATATATACTTTAGATTGATTTAAAACTTCATTTTTAATTTAAAAGGATCTAGGTGAAGATCC
TTTTTGATAATCTCATGACCAAAATCCCTTAACGTGAGTTTTCGTTCCACTGAGCGTCAGACCCCGTAGA
AAAGATCAAAGGATCTTCTTGAGATCCTTTTTTTCTGCGCGTAATCTGCTGCTTGCAAACAAAAAAACCA
CCGCTACCAGCGGTGGTTTGTTTGCCGGATCAAGAGCTACCAACTCTTTTTCCGAAGGTAACTGGCTTCA
GCAGAGCGCAGATACCAAATACTGTTCTTCTAGTGTAGCCGTAGTTAGGCCACCACTTCAAGAACTCTGT
AGCACCGCCTACATACCTCGCTCTGCTAATCCTGTTACCAGTGGCTGCTGCCAGTGGCGATAAGTCGTGT
CTTACCGGGTTGGACTCAAGACGATAGTTACCGGATAAGGCGCAGCGGTCGGGCTGAACGGGGGGTTCGT
GCACACAGCCCAGCTTGGAGCGAACGACCTACACCGAACTGAGATACCTACAGCGTGAGCTATGAGAAAG
CGCCACGCTTCCCGAAGGGAGAAAGGCGGACAGGTATCCGGTAAGCGGCAGGGTCGGAACAGGAGAGCGC
ACGAGGGAGCTTCCAGGGGGAAACGCCTGGTATCTTTATAGTCCTGTCGGGTTTCGCCACCTCTGACTTG
AGCGTCGATTTTTGTGATGCTCGTCAGGGGGGCGGAGCCTATGGAAAAACGCCAGCAACGCGGCCTTTTT
ACGGTTCCTGGCCTTTTGCTGGCCTTTTGCTCACATGTTCTTTCCTGCGTTATCCCCTGATTCTGTGGAT
AACCGTATTACCGCCTTTGAGTGAGCTGATACCGCTCGCCGCAGCCGAACGACCGAGCGCAGCGAGTCAG
TGAGCGAGGAAGCGGAAGAGCGCCCAATACGCAAACCGCCTCTCCCCGCGCGTTGGCCGATTCATTAATG
CAGCTGGCACGACAGGTTTCCCGACTGGAAAGCGGGCAGTGAGCGCAACGCAATTAATGTGAGTTAGCTC
ACTCATTAGGCACCCCAGGCTTTACACTTTATGCTTCCGGCTCGTATGTTGTGTGGAATTGTGAGCGGAT
AACAATTTCACACAGGAAACAGCTATGACCATGATTACGCCAAGCTCTAGCTAGAGGTCGACCAATTCTC
ATGTTTGACAGCTTATCATCGCAGATCCGGGCAACGTTGTTGCCATTGCTGCAGGCGCAGAACTGGTAGG
TATGGAAGATCTATACATTGAATCAATATTGGCAATTAGCCATATTAGTCATTGGTTATATAGCATAAAT
CAATATTGGCTATTGGCCATTGCATACGTTGTATCTATATCATAATATGTACATTTATATTGGCTCATGT
CCAATATGACCGCCATGTT
Features (pLannotate 1.2.2; 18 found; start..end, strand, type, name):
      1..380     +  enhancer       CMV enhancer: human cytomegalovirus immediate early enhancer
    382..581     +  promoter       CMV promoter: human cytomegalovirus (CMV) immediate early promoter
    649..687     +  misc_feature   Ad SA (fragment): adenovirus major late transcript splice acceptor (Friedrich and Soriano, 1991)
    720..929     -  CDS            PTP (fragment): TERM_ADE02 - Experimental evidence at protein level: Swiss-Prot protein existence level 1. Protein covalently bound to the viral DNA that acts as a primer for viral genomic replication by DNA strand displacement. Assembles on the viral origin of replication in an initiation complex with viral polymerase, DBP, host NFIA and host POU2F1/OCT1. During initiation, the polymerase covalently couples the first dCTP with Ser- 580 of pTP. The terminal protein stimulates the template activity over 20 fold compared to protein-free templates. Neo-synthesized viral genomes are linked to two preterminal prot
    960..1049    +  intron         chimeric intron (fragment): chimera between introns from adenovirus and immunoglobulin heavy chain genes
   1068..1114    +  CDS            IgH signal sequence (fragment): signal sequence from the mouse immunoglobulin heavy chain variable region
   1596..2156    +  CDS            Cd4 (fragment): CD4_RAT - Experimental evidence at protein level: Swiss-Prot protein existence level 1. Integral membrane glycoprotein that plays an essential role in the immune response and serves multiple functions in responses against both external and internal offenses. In T-cells, functions primarily as a coreceptor for MHC class II molecule:peptide complex. The antigens presented by class II peptides are derived from extracellular proteins while class I peptides are derived from cytosolic proteins. Interacts simultaneously with the T-cell receptor (TCR) and the MHC class II presented by antigen presenti
   2316..2371    +  polyA_signal   β-globin poly(A) signal: rabbit β-globin polyadenylation signal (Gil and Proudfoot, 1987)
   2885..4566    -  rep_origin     oriP (fragment): Epstein-Barr virus oriP replication origin (Yates et al., 2000)
   4693..4797    +  promoter       AmpR promoter: bla
   4798..5658    +  CDS            AmpR: β-lactamase; bla; confers resistance to ampicillin, carbenicillin, and related antibiotics
   5829..6417    +  rep_origin     ori: high-copy-number ColE1/pMB1/pBR322/pUC origin of replication
   6600..6692    +  CDS            lacI (fragment): lac repressor; lacI; The lac repressor binds to the lac operator to inhibit transcription in E. coli. This inhibition can be relieved by adding lactose or isopropyl-β-D-thiogalactopyranoside (IPTG).
   6705..6726    +  protein_bind   CAP binding site: CAP binding activates transcription in the presence of cAMP. E. coli catabolite activator protein
   6741..6771    +  promoter       lac promoter: promoter for the E. coli lac operon
   6779..6795    +  protein_bind   lac operator: The lac repressor binds to the lac operator to inhibit transcription in E. coli. This inhibition can be relieved by adding lactose or isopropyl-β-D-thiogalactopyranoside (IPTG). lac repressor encoded by lacI
   6865..6881    +  promoter       tet promoter (fragment): E. coli promoter for tetracycline efflux protein gene
   6891..6916    -  CDS            bla(M) (fragment): β-lactamase lacking the signal sequence; bla(M); allows cytosolic expression of β-lactamase
