[The description below was written by a language model from this plasmid's Addgene catalogue record and pLannotate feature annotations shown in this document.]
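Description:
Smp_064430-Cd4-bio-His is a mammalian expression plasmid built on the pTT3 backbone for producing a recombinant, secreted form of the Schistosoma mansoni protein Smp_064430. It is maintained in E. coli through a high-copy ColE1/pUC-type origin and selected with ampicillin via the β-lactamase gene. The backbone also carries a fragment of the Epstein-Barr virus oriP, which in general supports episomal retention of plasmids in cells that supply EBNA1, a feature commonly exploited for high-yield transient expression. Short remnants of lac regulatory elements and other bacterial sequences are annotated but appear to be backbone carry-over.

Expression is driven by the CMV immediate early enhancer and promoter, followed by adenovirus-derived leader and splice elements and a chimeric intron fragment that are typically included to improve transcript processing; the antisense hit to an adenoviral terminal protein most likely reflects this same adenoviral leader region rather than an intended coding sequence. The open reading frame begins with a fragment matching a mouse immunoglobulin heavy chain signal sequence, which would direct the product into the secretory pathway. The roughly 400 bp parasite insert sits between retained NotI and AscI sites and falls in the unannotated stretch upstream of the rat Cd4 segment. It is fused at its C terminus to rat Cd4 domains 3 and 4, a biotinylation acceptor sequence and a six-histidine tag, and the transcript ends at a rabbit β-globin polyadenylation signal. The Cd4 domains provide a common antigenic handle, the biotin tag allows capture on streptavidin, and the His tag allows affinity purification. The associated work describes a library of S. mansoni cell-surface and secreted proteins screened for early serological markers of infection.
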