Addgene plasmid #120631: Smp_064430-Cd4-bio-His
Purpose: Expression of recombinant S. mansoni protein
Depositing lab: Gavin Wright. Depositing organization: Wellcome Sanger Institute. Publication: A library of cell-surface and secreted proteins from Schistosoma mansoni identifies early serological markers of infection. Cécile Crosnier, Anna V. Protasio, Gabriel Rinaldi, Shona Wilson, Matthew Berriman, Gavin J. Wright. bioRXiv 10.1101/593616.
Backbone
  Vector backbone: pTT3
  Backbone manufacturer: Yves Durocher, NRC
  Backbone size w/o insert (bp): 6686
  Vector type: Mammalian Expression
Growth in bacteria
  Bacterial resistance: Ampicillin, 100 μg/mL
  Growth temperature: 37°C
  Growth strain: DH5alpha
  Copy number: High Copy
Gene/Insert
  Gene/Insert name: Smp_064430
  Species: Schistosoma mansoni
  Insert size (bp): 403
  Entrez Gene: Smp_064430 (a.k.a. Smp_064430)
  Promoter: CMV
  Tag / fusion protein: ratCd4(d3+4)-bio-6His (C terminal on backbone)
  Cloning method: Restriction Enzyme; 5′ cloning site NotI (not destroyed); 3′ cloning site AscI (not destroyed)
Terms and licenses: Academic/Nonprofit Terms; Industry Terms: Not Available to Industry
How to cite: Smp_064430-Cd4-bio-His was a gift from Gavin Wright (Addgene plasmid # 120631 ; http://n2t.net/addgene:120631 ; RRID:Addgene_120631)
